Addgene plasmid #186427: pDGB1alpha2_KanR_BastaR_Rb7_GFP
Purpose: optimisation of phosphinothricin (Basta) selection in plant cells; combines kanamycin resistance gene (nptII) and Basta resistance gene (bar) with fluorescent marker (eGFP)
Depositing lab: Lukas Fischer. Depositing organization: Charles University. Publication: Sulfadiazine and phosphinothricin selection systems optimised for the transformation of tobacco BY-2 cells. Kobercova E, Srba M, Fischer L. Plant Cell Rep. 2023 Jan 7. doi: 10.1007/s00299-022-02975-7. PubMed 36609768.
Backbone
  Vector backbone: pDGB1_alpha2 (Plasmid #68225)
  Backbone manufacturer: GoldenBraid 2.0 kit from Diego Orzaez (Addgene kit # 1000000076 ), IBMCP, Valencia, Spain
  Backbone size w/o insert (bp): 2610
  Total vector size (bp): 9412
  Vector type: Plant Expression, Synthetic Biology ; binary vector for Escherichia coli and Agrobacterium tumefaciens-mediated plant transformation
Growth in bacteria
  Bacterial resistance: Kanamycin, 50 μg/mL
  Growth temperature: 37°C
  Growth strain: DH5alpha
  Copy number: High Copy
Gene/Insert 1
  Gene/Insert name: KanR (alt names: kanamycin resistance; neomycin phosphotransferase II with nopaline synthase promoter/terminator; nptII)
  Species: A. thaliana (mustard weed), Synthetic
  Insert size (bp): 1398
  Mutation: BsaI and BsmBI sites removed
  Promoter: Pnos
  Cloning method: Restriction Enzyme; 5′ cloning site BsaI (destroyed during cloning); 3′ cloning site BsaI (destroyed during cloning)
  Sequencing primers: 5′ pDGB1_alpha_F: CAACCTCTCGGGCTTCTGGA; 3′ RB7-MAR-5: GGTTCGAATTTGTTTTACTC
Gene/Insert 2
  Gene/Insert name: BastaR (alt names: bar gene for plant expression; phosphinothricin (bialaphos) resistance; phosphinothricin N-acetyltransferase)
  Species: A. thaliana (mustard weed), Synthetic
  Insert size (bp): 2021
  Mutation: BsaI and BsmBI sites removed
  Promoter: CaMV 35S
  Cloning method: Restriction Enzyme; 5′ cloning site BsaI (destroyed during cloning); 3′ cloning site BsaI (destroyed during cloning)
  Sequencing primers: 5′ pDGB1_alpha_F: CAACCTCTCGGGCTTCTGGA; 3′ RB7-MAR-5: GGTTCGAATTTGTTTTACTC
Gene/Insert 3
  Gene/Insert name: Rb7 (alt names: matrix attachment region Rb7 from N. tabacum; derived from pUPD1:Rb7-MAR (Plasmid #106212))
  Species: A. thaliana (mustard weed), Synthetic
  Insert size (bp): 1166
  Mutation: BsaI and BsmBI sites removed
  Cloning method: Restriction Enzyme; 5′ cloning site BsaI (destroyed during cloning); 3′ cloning site BsaI (destroyed during cloning)
  Sequencing primers: 5′ -; 3′ -
Gene/Insert 4
  Gene/Insert name: eGFP (alt names: green fluorescent protein; plant expression driven by the 35S promoter and enhanced by 5'UTR/3'UTR from Cowpea Mosaic Virus (CPMV) RNA-2)
  Species: A. thaliana (mustard weed), Synthetic
  Insert size (bp): 2217
  Mutation: BsaI and BsmBI sites removed
  Promoter: CaMV 35S
  Cloning method: Restriction Enzyme; 5′ cloning site BsaI (destroyed during cloning); 3′ cloning site BsaI (destroyed during cloning)
  Sequencing primers: 5′ RB7-MAR-3: AAAGAATGGCAGTTTTCCTT; 3′ pDGB1_alpha_R: GCGACTTAGTTTACCCGCCAA
Resource information
  A portion of this plasmid was derived from a plasmid made by: We combined four transcriptional units together. Originally, transcriptional units BastaR, Rb7 and eGFP were prepared by Tomáš Moravec ( IEB, Prague, Czech Republic); KanR comes from pEGB Tnos:NptII:Pnos (#68212, Addgene).
Terms and licenses: Academic/Nonprofit Terms; Industry Terms: Not Available to Industry
How to cite: pDGB1alpha2_KanR_BastaR_Rb7_GFP was a gift from Lukas Fischer (Addgene plasmid # 186427 ; http://n2t.net/addgene:186427 ; RRID:Addgene_186427)
