[The description below was written by a language model from this plasmid's Addgene catalogue record and pLannotate feature annotations shown in this document.]
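Description:
pDGB1alpha2_KanR_BastaR_Rb7_GFP is a GoldenBraid 2.0 binary vector built on the pDGB1_alpha2 backbone for Agrobacterium tumefaciens-mediated plant transformation. It is maintained in E. coli as a high-copy plasmid through a ColE1/pUC-type origin. It also carries a pSa origin, which in binary vectors of this type supports replication in Agrobacterium. Bacterial selection relies on a backbone aph(3')-Ia kanamycin resistance gene located outside the T-DNA. The catalogue gives a total size of about 9.4 kb, while the sequenced record is roughly 100 nt longer.

Between the left and right T-DNA border repeats, four modules were assembled by BsaI-based cloning, with internal BsaI and BsmBI sites removed. Nearest the left border and in reverse orientation is nptII, flanked by the nopaline synthase promoter and terminator, which gives kanamycin resistance in plant cells. Next comes the bar gene encoding phosphinothricin N-acetyltransferase, driven by an enhanced CaMV 35S promoter with a potyvirus-type 5' leader element, which confers resistance to phosphinothricin (Basta). The tobacco Rb7 matrix attachment region follows according to the catalogue entry. The feature table does not annotate it, but it probably lies in the unannotated interval between the bar and GFP units; such elements are generally included to stabilise transgene expression. The last unit expresses eGFP from a CaMV 35S promoter with Cowpea mosaic virus RNA-2 5' and 3' UTRs that enhance translation. It ends in a NOS terminator, and His-tag-like fragments are annotated just downstream of the eGFP coding region.

The plasmid was made to optimise phosphinothricin selection in plant cells, in work on tobacco BY-2 cells. Having two plant selection markers and a fluorescent reporter on one T-DNA allows the selection regimes to be compared and transformants to be scored visually.
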