Features (pLannotate 1.2.2; 20 found; start..end, strand, type, name):
     49..301     -  terminator     NOS terminator: nopaline synthase terminator and poly(A) signal
    344..1135    -  CDS            neo: KKA2_KLEPN - Also known as kan, nptII. Experimental evidence at protein level: Swiss-Prot protein existence level 1. Resistance to kanamycin, neomycin, paromomycin, ribostamycin, butirosin and gentamicin B. From Klebsiella pneumoniae.
   1169..1348    -  promoter       NOS promoter: nopaline synthase promoter
   1526..2197    +  promoter       CaMV 35S promoter (enhanced): cauliflower mosaic virus 35S promoter with a duplicated enhancer region
   2236..2272    +  ncRNA          PK1-TEV CVMV: Accession: RF01102 - 5'-leader pseudoknot of TEV/CVMV
   2349..2897    +  CDS            bar: PAT_STRHY - Experimental evidence at protein level: Swiss-Prot protein existence level 1. Inactivates phosphinothricin (PPT) by transfer of an acetyl group from acetyl CoA. Can also acetylate demethylphosphinothricin but not PTT or glutamate. This enzyme is an effector of phosphinothricin tripeptide (PTT or bialaphos) resistance. From Streptomyces hygroscopicus. Introduced by genetic manipulation and expressed in glufosinate-tolerant maize by Dekalb Genetics.
   3466..3520    +  CDS            lacZα (fragment): LacZα fragment of β-galactosidase; lacZ fragment
   4713..5027    +  promoter       CaMV 35S promoter (fragment): strong constitutive promoter from cauliflower mosaic virus
   5191..5535    +  CDS            POL2_CPMVS (fragment): Experimental evidence at protein level: Swiss-Prot protein existence level 1. [Small capsid protein C-terminus part]: Acts as a suppressor of RNA-mediated gene silencing, also known as post-transcriptional gene silencing (PTGS), a mechanism of plant viral defense that limits the accumulation of viral RNAs. From Cowpea mosaic virus (strain SB) (CPMV).
   5661..6380    +  CDS            EGFP: the original enhanced GFP (Yang et al., 1996) mammalian codon-optimized
   6391..6407    +  CDS            7xHis (fragment): 6xHis affinity tag
   6415..6432    +  CDS            7xHis (fragment): 6xHis affinity tag
   6653..6676    +  misc_feature   MCS (fragment): pBluescript multiple cloning site
   6683..6935    +  terminator     NOS terminator: nopaline synthase terminator and poly(A) signal
   6952..6976    +  misc_feature   RB T-DNA repeat: right border repeat from nopaline C58 T-DNA
   7067..7655    -  rep_origin     ori: high-copy-number ColE1/pMB1/pBR322/pUC origin of replication
   7826..8641    -  CDS            KanR: aminoglycoside phosphotransferase; aph(3')-Ia; confers resistance to kanamycin in bacteria or G418 (Geneticin®) in eukaryotes
   8826..8927    +  CDS            TRA2_ECOLX (fragment): Protein predicted: Swiss-Prot protein existence level 4. Required for transposition of transposon Tn903. From Escherichia coli.
   8932..9367    +  rep_origin     pSa ori: origin of replication from bacterial plasmid pSa
   9494..3       +  misc_feature   LB T-DNA repeat (across the origin): left border repeat from nopaline C58 T-DNA (truncated)
>Addgene plasmid #186427 | pDGB1alpha2_KanR_BastaR_Rb7_GFP | addgene full sequence | sequence record 369354 | Addgene NGS Result
TAACAAGCTTCGTCTCAGTCAGGAGAGCGATCAGCTTGCATGCCGGTCGATCTAGTAACATAGATGACAC
CGCGCGCGATAATTTATCCTAGTTTGCGCGCTATATTTTGTTTTCTATCGCGTATTAAATGTATAATTGC
GGGACTCTAATCATAAAAACCCATCTCATAAATAACGTCATGCATTACATGTTAATTATTACATGCTTAA
CGTAATTCAACAGAAATTATATGATAATCATGGCAAGACCGGCAACAGGATTCAATCTTAAGAAACTTTA
TTGCCAAATGTTTGAACGATCTGCTTGACTCTAGCTAGAGTCCGAACCCCAGAGTCCCGCTCAGAAGAAC
TCGTCAAGAAGGCGATAGAAGGCTATGCGCTGCGAATCGGGAGCGGCGATACCGTAAAGCACGAGGAAGC
GGTCAGCCCATTCGCCGCCAAGCTCTTCAGCAATATCACGGGTAGCCAACGCTATGTCCTGATAGCGGTC
CGCCACACCCAGCCGGCCACAGTCGATGAATCCAGAAAAGCGGCCATTTTCCACCATGATATTCGGCAAG
CAGGCGTCGCCGTGGGTCACGACGAGATCCTCGCCGTCGGGCATCCGCGCCTTGAGCCTGGCGAACAGTT
CGGCTGGCGCGAGCCCCTGATGCTCTTCGTCCAGATCATCCTGATCGACAAGACCGGCTTCCATCCGAGT
ACGTGCTCGCTCGATGCGGTGTTTCGCTTGGTGGTCGAATGGGCAGGTAGCCGGATCAAGCGTATGCAGC
CGCCGCATTGCATCAGCCATGATGGATACTTTCTCGGCAGGAGCAAGGTGAGATGACAGGAGATCCTGCC
CCGGCACTTCGCCCAATAGCAGCCAGTCCCTTCCCGCTTCAGTGACAACGTCGAGCACAGCTGCGCAAGG
AACGCCCGTCGTGGCCAGCCACGATAGCCGCGCTGCCTCGTCTTGGAGTTCATTCAGGGCACCGGACAGG
TCGGTCTTGACAAAAAGAACCGGGCGCCCCTGCGCTGACAGCCGGAACACGGCGGCATCAGAGCAGCCGA
TTGTCTGTTGTGCCCAGTCATAGCCGAATAGCCTCTCCACCCAAGCGGCCGGAGAACCTGCGTGCAATCC
ATCTTGTTCAATCATGCCTCGATCGAGTTGAGAGTGAATATGAGACTCTAATTGGATACCGAGGGGAATT
TATGGAACGTCAGTGGAGCATTTTTGACAAGAAATATTTGCTAGCTGATAGTGACCTTAGGCGACTTTTG
AACGCGCAATAATGGTTTCTGACGTATGTGCTTAGCTCATTAAACTCCAGAAACCCGCGGCTCAGTGGCT
CCTTCAACGTTGCGGTTCTGTCAGTTCCAAACGTAAAACGGCTTGTCCCGCGTCATCGGCGGGGGTCATA
CCGTGACTCCCTTAATTCTCATGTATCTCCGTCAGGAGATGCCTGCAGGTCAACATGGTGGAGCACGACA
CACTTGTCTACTCCAAAAATATCAAAGATACAGTCTCAGAAGACCAAAGGGCAATTGAGACTTTTCAACA
AAGGGTAATATCCGGAAACCTCCTCGGATTCCATTGCCCAGCTATCTGTCACTTTATTGTGAAGATAGTG
GAAAAGGAAGGTGGCTCCTACAAATGCCATCATTGCGATAAAGGAAAGGCCATCGTTGAAGATGCCTCTG
CCGACAGTGGTCCCAAAGATGGACCCCCACCCACGAGGAGCATCGTGGAAAAAGAAGACGTTCCAACCAC
GTCTTCAAAGCAAGTGGATTGATGTGATAACATGGTGGAGCACGACACACTTGTCTACTCCAAAAATATC
AAAGATACAGTCTCAGAAGACCAAAGGGCAATTGAGACTTTTCAACAAAGGGTAATATCCGGAAACCTCC
TCGGATTCCATTGCCCAGCTATCTGTCACTTTATTGTGAAGATAGTGGAAAAGGAAGGTGGCTCCTACAA
ATGCCATCATTGCGATAAAGGAAAGGCCATCGTTGAAGATGCCTCTGCCGACAGTGGTCCCAAAGATGGA
CCCCCACCCACGAGGAGCATCGTGGAAAAAGAAGACGTTCCAACCACGTCTTCAAAGCAAGTGGATTGAT
GTGATATCTCCACTGACGTAAGGGATGACGCACAATCCCACTATCCTTCGCAAGACCCTTCCTCTATATA
AGGAAGTTCATTTCATTTGGAGAGGACCTCGAGAATTAATTCTCAACACAACATATACAAAACAAACGAA
TCTCAAGCAATCAAGCATTCTACTTCTATTGCAGCAATTTAAATCATTTCTTTTAAAGCAAAAGCAATTT
TCTGAAAATTTTCACCATTTACGAACGGGGGATCTACCATGAGCCCAGAACGACGCCCGGCCGACATCCG
CCGTGCCACCGAGGCGGACATGCCGGCGGTCTGCACCATCGTCAACCACTACATCGAGACAAGCACGGTC
AACTTCCGTACCGAGCCGCAGGAACCGCAGGAGTGGACGGACGACCTCGTCCGTCTGCGGGAGCGCTATC
CCTGGCTCGTCGCCGAGGTGGACGGCGAGGTCGCCGGCATAGCCTACGCGGGCCCCTGGAAGGCACGCAA
CGCCTACGACTGGACGGCCGAGTCGACCGTGTACGTATCCCCCCGCCACCAGCGGACGGGACTGGGCTCC
ACGCTCTACACCCACCTGCTGAAGTCCCTGGAGGCACAGGGCTTCAAGAGCGTGGTCGCTGTCATCGGGC
TGCCCAACGACCCGAGCGTGCGCATGCACGAGGCGCTCGGATATGCCCCCCGCGGCATGCTGCGGGCGGC
CGGCTTCAAGCACGGGAACTGGCATGACGTGGGTTTCTGGCAGCTGGACTTCAGCCTGCCGGTACCGCCC
CGTCCGGTCCTGCCCGTCACCGAGATCTGCTCAACAATCTAGCTAGAGTTTGCTCCTATCTATATGTAAT
AAGGTATGCTGATATGCACTATTCAAATAGGAGCATTAGCTATGTTTGTTAATGTCACTTTATGTTATGT
GGGTAAGTCACCTAAGACACTCCACGTACCTACTTGTTGTCTCTTACGCGGCTTTAATAAATCTTCTGCC
CTTGTTCCATATTTACTAATTATCCCTTTCTTCACTAAAAGAAAATTGTTATCATTAAGTATTAGTCTTT
AGAACATATGAGGTCTTTAATTGGGTAGGTTTTACAAATTAACTAATATAAAATGTCATAAAATCCACGT
GGTTAAACAAATGCAGAAAATCGACGTCGTCTATTGGACCGACAGTTGCTATTAATATAATGGGCCACCA
TAGTAGACTGACAAATAAATTACCTGACAACATCGTTTCACAAAAAAACAAACACAAAAAGGGAGTGCAT
TTTCCAGGGCATTTTTGTAATAAAAAACAGTTAAAAGGGAGTGCAATAGAAATATAGGGGTGTGGAAATA
GTGATTTGAGCACGTCTTGAAGCGAATTAGCTTGGCACTGGCCGTCGTTTTACAACGTCGTGACTGGGAA
AACCCTGGCGTTACCCAACTCGCTGTCAGGAGTCGATTAAAAATCCCAATTATATTTGGTCTAATTTAGT
TTGGTATTGAGTAAAACAAATTCGAACCAAACCAAAATATAAATATATAGTTTTTATATATATGCCTTTA
AGACTTTTTATAGAATTTTCTTTAAAAAATATCTAGAAATATTTGCGACTCTTCTGGCATGTAATATTTC
GTTAAATATGAAGTGCTCCATTTTTATTAACTTTAAATAATTGGTTGTACGATCACTTTCTTATCAAGTG
TTACTAAAATGCGTCAATCTCTTTGTTCTTCCATATTCATATGTCAAAATCTATCAAAATTCTTATATAT
CTTTTTCGAATTTGAAGTGAAATTTCGATAATTTAAAATTAAATAGAACATATCATTATTTAGGTATCAT
ATTGATTTTTATACTTAATTACTAAATTTGGTTAACTTTGAAAGTGTACATCAACGAAAAATTAGTCAAA
CGACTAAAATAAATAAATATCATGTGTTATTAAGAAAATTCTCCTATAAGAATATTTTAATAGATCATAT
GTTTGTAAAAAAAATTAATTTTTACTAACACATATATTTACTTATCAAAAATTTGACAAAGTAAGATTAA
AATAATATTCATCTAACAAAAAAAAAACCAGAAAATGCTGAAAACCCGGCAAAACCGAACCAATCCAAAC
CGATATAGTTGGTTTGGTTTGATTTTGATATAAACCGAACCAACTCGGTCCATTTGCACCCCTAATCATA
ATAGCTTTAATATTTCAAGATATTATTAAGTTAACGTTGTCAATATCCTGGAAATTTTGCAAAATGAATC
AAGCCTATATGGCTGTAATATGAATTTAAAAGCAGCTCGATGTGGTGGTAATATGTAATTTACTTGATTC
TAAAAAAATATCCCAAGTATTAATAATTTCTGCTAGGAAGAAGGTTAGCTACGATTTACAGCAAAGCCAG
AATACAAAGAACCATAAAGTGATTGAAGCTCGAAATATACGAAGGAACAAATATTTTTAAAAAAATACGC
AATGACTTGGAACAAAAGAAAGTGATATATTTTTTGTTCTTAAACAAGCATCCCCTCTAAAGAATGGCAG
TTTTCCTTTGCATGTAACTATTATGCTCCCTTCGTTACAAAAATTTTGGACTACTATTGGGAACTTCTTC
TGAAAATAGTCGCTGTCAGGAGGGAAACCTCCTCGGATTCCATTGCCCAGCTATCTGTCACTTTATTGAG
AAGATAGTGGAAAAGGAAGGTGGCTCCTACAAATGCCATCATTGCGATAAAGGAAAGGCCATCGTTGAAG
ATGCCTCTGCCGACAGTGGTCCCAAAGATGGACCCCCACCCACGAGGAGCATCGTGGAAAAAGAAGACGT
TCCAACCACGTCTTCAAAGCAAGTGGATTGATGTGATATCTCCACTGACGTAAGGGATGACGCACAATCC
CACTATCCTTCGCAAGACCCTTCCTCTATATAAGGAAGTTCATTTCATTTGGAGAGGTATTAAAATCTTA
ATAGGTTTTGATAAAAGCGAACGTGGGGAAACCCGAACCAAACCTTCTTCTAAACTCTCTCTCATCTCTC
TTAAAGCAAACTTCTCTCTTGTCTTTCTTGCGTGAGCGATCTTCAACGTTGTCAGATCGTGCTTCGGCAC
CAGTACAACGTTTTCTTTCACTGAAGCGAAATCAAAGATCTCTTTGTGGACACGTAGTGCGGCGCCATTA
AATAACGTGTACTTGTCCTATTCTTGTCGGTGTGGTCTTGGGAAAAGAAAGCTTGCTGGAGGCTGCTGTT
CAGCCCCATACATTACTTGTTACGATTCTGCTGACTTTCGGCGGGTGCAATATCTCTACTTCTGCTTGAC
GAGGTATTGTTGCCTGTACTTCTTTCTTCTTCTTCTTGCTGATTGGTTCTATAAGAAATCTAGTATTTTC
TTTGAAACAGAGTTTTCCCGTGGTTTTCGAACTTGGAGAAAGATTGTTAAGCTTCTGTATATTCTGCCCA
AATTCGCGACCGGTCCATAGGTACTTCATGCTTCAACGTGTAACTTAAGAGATACTGTGTGAAATTTTAT
ATTTCCATACATTTGCTTGACCTTTGCTTTTTGTCAATTTTTTTCCCCTTACAGGTAAAAATGGTGAGCA
AGGGCGAGGAGCTGTTCACCGGGGTGGTGCCCATCCTGGTCGAGCTGGACGGCGACGTAAACGGCCACAA
GTTCAGCGTGTCCGGCGAGGGCGAGGGCGATGCCACCTACGGCAAGCTGACCCTGAAGTTCATCTGCACC
ACCGGCAAGCTGCCCGTGCCCTGGCCCACCCTCGTGACCACCTTCAGCTACGGCGTGCAGTGCTTCAGCC
GCTACCCCGACCACATGAAGCAGCACGACTTCTTCAAGTCCGCCATGCCCGAAGGCTACGTCCAGGAGCG
CACCATCTTCTTCAAGGACGACGGCAACTACAAGACCCGCGCCGAGGTGAAGTTCGAGGGCGACACCCTG
GTGAACCGCATCGAGCTGAAGGGCATCGACTTCAAGGAGGACGGCAACATCCTGGGGCACAAGCTGGAGT
ACAACTACAACAGCCACAACGTCTATATCATGGCCGACAAGCAGAAGAACGGCATCAAGGTGAACTTCAA
GATCCGCCACAACATCGAGGACGGCAGCGTGCAGCTCGCCGACCACTACCAGCAGAACACCCCCATCGGC
GACGGCCCCGTGCTGCTGCCCGACAACCACTACCTGAGCACCCAGTCCGCCCTGAGCAAAGACCCCAACG
AGAAGCGCGATCACATGGTCCTGCTGGAGTTCGTGACCGCCGCCGGGATCACTCACGGCATGGACGAGCT
GTACAAGTAAGCTTCCCGGGCATCACCATCACCATCATCCCGGGCATCACCATCACCATCACTAGCTCGA
GGCCTTTAACTCTGGTTTCATTAAATTTTCTTTAGTTTGAATTTACTGTTATTCGGTGTGCATTTCTATG
TTTGGTGAGCGGTTTTCTGTGCTCAGAGTGTGTTTATTTTATGTAATTTAATTTCTTTGTGAGCTCCTGT
TTAGCAGGTCGTCCCTTCAGCAAGGACACAAAAAGATTTTAATTTTATTAAAAAAAAAAAAAAAAAAGAC
CGGGAATTCGATATCAAGCTTATCGACCTGCAGATCGTTCAAACATTTGGCAATAAAGTTTCTTAAGATT
GAATCCTGTTGCCGGTCTTGCGACGATTATCATATAATTTCTGTTGAATTACGTTAAGCATGTAATAATT
AACATGTAATGCATGACGTTATTTATGAGATGGGTTTTTATGATTAGAGTCCCGCAATTATACATTTAAT
ACGCGATAGAAAACAAAATATAGCGCGCAAACTAGGATAAATTATCGCGCGCGGTGTCATCTATGTTACT
AGATCCGCTTGAGACGAAGCTTGACAGGATATATTGGCGGGTAAACTAAGTCGCTGTATGTGTTTGTTTG
AGATCTCATGTGAGCAAAAGGCCAGCAAAAGGCCAGGAACCGTAAAAAGGCCGCGTTGCTGGCGTTTTTC
CATAGGCTCCGCCCCCCTGACGAGCATCACAAAAATCGACGCTCAAGTCAGAGGTGGCGAAACCCGACAG
GACTATAAAGATACCAGGCGTTTCCCCCTGGAAGCTCCCTCGTGCGCTCTCCTGTTCCGACCCTGCCGCT
TACCGGATACCTGTCCGCCTTTCTCCCTTCGGGAAGCGTGGCGCTTTCTCATAGCTCACGCTGTAGGTAT
CTCAGTTCGGTGTAGGTCGTTCGCTCCAAGCTGGGCTGTGTGCACGAACCCCCCGTTCAGCCCGACCGCT
GCGCCTTATCCGGTAACTATCGTCTTGAGTCCAACCCGGTAAGACACGACTTATCGCCACTGGCAGCAGC
CACTGGTAACAGGATTAGCAGAGCGAGGTATGTAGGCGGTGCTACAGAGTTCTTGAAGTGGTGGCCTAAC
TACGGCTACACTAGAAGAACAGTATTTGGTATCTGCGCTCTGCTGAAGCCAGTTACCTTCGGAAGAAGAG
TTGGTAGCTCTTGATCCGGCAAACAAACCACCGCTGGTAGCGGTGGTTTTTTTGTTTGCAAGCAGCAGAT
TACGCGCAGAAAAAAAGGATCTCAAGAAGATCCTTTGATCTTTTCTACGGGGTCTGACGCTCAGTGGAAC
GAAAACTCACGTTAAGGGATTTTGGTCATGAGATTATCAAAAAGGATCTTCACCTAGATCCTTTTAAATT
AAAAATGAAGTTTTAAATCAATCTAAAGTATATATGTGTAACATTGGTCTAGTGATTAGAAAAACTCATC
GAGCATCAAATGAAACTGCAATTTATTCATATCAGGATTATCAATACCATATTTTTGAAAAAGCCGTTTC
TGTAATGAAGGAGAAAACTCACCGAGGCAGTTCCATAGGATGGCAAGATCCTGGTATCGGTCTGCGATTC
CGACTCGTCCAACATCAATACAACCTATTAATTTCCCCTCGTCAAAAATAAGGTTATCAAGTGAGAAATC
ACCATGAGTGACGACTGAATCCGGTGAGAATGGCAAAAGTTTATGCATTTCTTTCCAGACTTGTTCAACA
GGCCAGCCATTACGCTCGTCATCAAAATCACTCGCATCAACCAAACCGTTATTCATTCGTGATTGCGCCT
GAGCGAGTCGAAATACGCGATCGCTGTTAAAAGGACAATTACAAACAGGAATCGAATGCAACCGGCGCAG
GAACACTGCCAGCGCATCAACAATATTTTCACCTGAATCAGGATATTCTTCTAATACCTGGAATGCTGTT
TTCCCTGGGATCGCAGTGGTGAGTAACCATGCATCATCAGGAGTACGGATAAAATGCTTGATGGTCGGAA
GAGGCATAAATTCCGTCAGCCAGTTTAGTCTGACCATCTCATCTGTAACATCATTGGCAACGCTACCTTT
GCCATGTTTCAGAAACAACTCTGGCGCATCGGGCTTCCCATACAATCGGTAGATTGTCGCACCTGATTGC
CCGACATTATCGCGAGCCCATTTATACCCATATAAATCAGCATCCATGTTGGAATTTAATCGCGGCCTTG
AGCAAGACGTTTCCCGTTGAATATGGCTCATAACACCCCTTGTATTACTGTTTATGTAAGCAGACAGTTT
TATTGTTCATGATGATATATTTTTATCTTGTGCAATGTAACATCAGAGATTTTGAGACACAACGTGGCTT
TGTTGAATAAATCGAACTTTTGCTGAGTTGAAGGATCAGATCACGCATCTTCCCGACAACGCAGACCGTT
CCGTGGCAAAGCAAAAGTTCAAAATCACCAACTGGTCCACCTACAACAAAGCTCTCATCAACCGTGGCTC
CCTCACTTTCTGGCTGGATGATGGGGCGATTCAGGCGATCCCCATCCAACAGCCCGCCGTCGAGCGGGCT
TTTTTATCCCCGGAAGCCTGTGGATAGAGGGTAGTTATCCACGTGAAACCGCTAATGCCCCGCAAAGCCT
TGATTCACGGGGCTTTCCGGCCCGCTCCAAAAACTATCCACGTGAAATCGCTAATCAGGGTACGTGAAAT
CGCTAATCGGAGTACGTGAAATCGCTAATAAGGTCACGTGAAATCGCTAATCAAAAAGGCACGTGAGAAC
GCTAATAGCCCTTTCAGATCAACAGCTTGCAAACACCCCTCGCTCCGGCAAGTAGTTACAGCAAGTAGTA
TGTTCAATTAGCTTTTCAATTATGAATATATATATCAATTATTGGTCGCCCTTGGCTTGTGGACAATGCG
CTACGCGCACCGGCTCCGCCCGTGGACAACCGCAAGCGGTTGCCCACCGTCGAGCGCCTTTGCCCACAAC
CCGGCGGCCGGCCGCAACAGATCGTTTTATAAATTTTTTTTTTTGAAAAAGAAAAAGCCCGAAAGGCGGC
AACCTCTCGGGCTTCTGGATTTCCGATCCCCGGAATTAGATCTTGGCAGGATATATTGTGGTG
